Addgene plasmid #140994: pTdTomato-L5
Purpose: tdTomato, StrepR, L5int, attP to create RFP mycobacteria
Depositing lab: Wilbert Bitter. Depositing organization: Vrije Universiteit Medisch Centrum. Publication: Efficient genome editing in pathogenic mycobacteria using Streptococcus thermophilus CRISPR1-Cas9. Meijers AS, Troost R, Ummels R, Maaskant J, Speer A, Nejentsev S, Bitter W, Kuijl CP. Tuberculosis (Edinb). 2020 Sep;124:101983. doi: 10.1016/j.tube.2020.101983. Epub 2020 Aug 12. PubMed 32829077.
Backbone
  Vector backbone: pMV361-strep
  Vector type: Bacterial Expression
Growth in bacteria
  Bacterial resistance: Streptomycin, 50 μg/mL
  Growth temperature: 37°C
  Growth strain: DH5alpha
  Copy number: Unknown
Gene/Insert
  Gene/Insert name: tdTomato
  Species: Discosoma
  GenBank ID: AAV52169
  Promoter: hsp60
  Cloning method: Restriction Enzyme; 5′ cloning site EcoRI (unknown if destroyed); 3′ cloning site HindIII (unknown if destroyed)
  Sequencing primers: 5′ GGCTTCTTGCACTCGGCATA
Resource information
  A portion of this plasmid was derived from a plasmid made by: tdTomato: Alex Speer pMV261-strep: Vincent van Winden
Terms and licenses: Academic/Nonprofit Terms; Industry Terms: Not Available to Industry
Depositor comments: tdTomato: Improved monomeric red, orange and yellow fluorescent proteins derived from Discosoma sp. red fluorescent protein Shaner Nc, Campbell Re, Steinbach Pa, Giepmans Bng, Palmer Ae, Tsien Ry (2004). Nature Biotechnology, 22(12) , 1567-1572. doi: 10.1038/nbt1037.
How to cite: pTdTomato-L5 was a gift from Wilbert Bitter (Addgene plasmid # 140994 ; http://n2t.net/addgene:140994 ; RRID:Addgene_140994)
