[The description below was written by a language model from this plasmid's Addgene catalogue record and pLannotate feature annotations shown in this document.]
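Description:
pTdTomato-L5 is an integrating E. coli–mycobacteria shuttle plasmid built on the pMV361-strep backbone and intended to produce red-fluorescent mycobacteria. It replicates in E. coli from a high-copy ColE1/pUC-type origin and carries no annotated mycobacterial origin. Persistence in mycobacteria instead depends on the mycobacteriophage L5 integrase gene (int) and, according to the catalogue entry, the accompanying attP site. Together these drive site-specific recombination into the chromosomal L5 attachment site, giving a stable single-copy insertion. The attP site is not called out in the automated annotation, although a fragment of the neighbouring L5 gene 32 is detected next to int. Selection in both hosts relies on aadA (SmR), an aminoglycoside adenylyltransferase conferring streptomycin and spectinomycin resistance. Short remnants of a gentamicin acetyltransferase gene, and of either a Tn903-related sequence or duplicated SmR/ori fragments depending on the sequence record, appear to be cloning relics of the backbone.

The payload is the Discosoma-derived red fluorescent protein tdTomato, cloned between EcoRI and HindIII. It is expressed from the hsp60 promoter, a strong promoter widely used in mycobacteria, and is followed by the E. coli rrnB T1 terminator. The promoter itself is not annotated in the feature tables. Both tables, from the depositor sequence (5,203 nt) and the sequencing result (5,184 nt), annotate only a single dTomato unit of about 700 bp rather than the tandem dimer that the name implies. The record therefore leaves it unclear whether the full tandem coding sequence is present. The construct came from work on CRISPR1-Cas9 genome editing in pathogenic mycobacteria, and the record gives its purpose only as making RFP-expressing strains.
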