Features (pLannotate 1.2.2; 9 found; start..end, strand, type, name):
    172..228     +  CDS            GmR (fragment): gentamycin acetyltransferase; aacC1; confers resistance to gentamycin
    235..1026    +  CDS            SmR: aminoglycoside adenylyltransferase (Murphy, 1985); aadA; confers resistance to spectinomycin and streptomycin
   1167..1310    +  CDS            TRA2_ECOLX (fragment): Protein predicted: Swiss-Prot protein existence level 4. Required for transposition of transposon Tn903. From Escherichia coli.
   1358..1946    +  rep_origin     ori: high-copy-number ColE1/pMB1/pBR322/pUC origin of replication
   2114..2142    +  misc_feature   MCS (fragment): pUC18/19 multiple cloning site
   2702..3814    +  CDS            33: VINT_BPML5 - Also known as int. Protein inferred from homology: Swiss-Prot protein existence level 3. Integrase is necessary for integration of the phage into the host genome by site-specific recombination. From Mycobacterium phage L5 (Mycobacteriophage L5).
   3876..3980    -  CDS            32 (fragment): VG32_BPML5 - Protein predicted: Swiss-Prot protein existence level 4. From Mycobacterium phage L5 (Mycobacteriophage L5).
   4364..5065    +  CDS            dTomato: dTomato is a basic (constitutively fluorescent) orange fluorescent protein published in 2004, derived from Discosoma sp.. It is reported to be a somewhat slowly-maturing dimer with low acid sensitivity.
   5121..5167    +  terminator     rrnB T1 terminator: transcription terminator T1 from the E. coli rrnB gene
>Addgene plasmid #140994 | pTdTomato-L5 | depositor full sequence | sequence record 287533 | pTdTomato-L5 sequence 5203 bps
GCTAGCCAACAAAGCGACGTTGTGTCTCAAAATCTCTGATGTTACATTGCACAAGATAAAAATATATCAT
CATGAACAATAAAACTGTCTGCTTACATAAACAGTAATACAAGGGGTGTTATGCCTCGGGCATCCAAGCA
GCAAGCGCGTTACGCCGTGGGTCGATGTTTGATGTTATGGAGCAGCAACGATGTTACGCAGCAGGGCAGT
CGCCCTAAAACAAAGTTAAACATCATGAGGGAAGCGGTGATCGCCGAAGTATCGACTCAACTATCAGAGG
TAGTTGGCGTCATCGAGCGCCATCTCGAACCGACGTTGCTGGCCGTACATTTGTACGGCTCCGCAGTGGA
TGGCGGCCTGAAGCCACACAGTGATATTGATTTGCTGGTTACGGTGACCGTAAGGCTTGATGAAACAACG
CGGCGAGCTTTGATCAACGACCTTTTGGAAACTTCGGCTTCCCCTGGAGAGAGCGAGATTCTCCGCGCTG
TAGAAGTCACCATTGTTGTGCACGACGACATCATTCCGTGGCGTTATCCAGCTAAGCGCGAACTGCAATT
TGGAGAATGGCAGCGCAATGACATTCTTGCAGGTATCTTCGAGCCAGCCACGATCGACATTGATCTGGCT
ATCTTGCTGACAAAAGCAAGAGAACATAGCGTTGCCTTGGTAGGTCCAGCGGCGGAGGAACTCTTTGATC
CGGTTCCTGAACAGGATCTATTTGAGGCGCTAAATGAAACCTTAACGCTATGGAACTCGCCGCCCGACTG
GGCTGGCGATGAGCGAAATGTAGTGCTTACGTTGTCCCGCATTTGGTACAGCGCAGTAACCGGCAAAATC
GCGCCGAAGGATGTCGCTGCCGACTGGGCAATGGAGCGCCTGCCGGCCCAGTATCAGCCCGTCATACTTG
AAGCTAGACAGGCTTATCTTGGACAAGAAGAAGATCGCTTGGCCTCGCGCGCAGATCAGTTGGAAGAATT
TGTCCACTACGTGAAAGGCGAGATCACCAAGGTAGTCGGCAAATAATCAGAATTGGTTAATTGGTTGTAA
CACTGGCAGAGCATTACGCTGACTTGACGGGACGGCGGCTTTGTTGAATAAATCGAACTTTTGCTGAGTT
GAAGGATCAGATCACGCATCTTCCCGACAACGCAGACCGTTCCGTGGCAAAGCAAAAGTTCAAAATCACC
AACTGGTCCACCTACAACAAAGCTCTCATCAACCGTGGCTCCCTCACTTTCTGGCTGGATGATGGGGCGA
TTCAGGCCTGGTATGAGTCAGCAACACCTTCTTCACGAGGCAGACCTCACTAGTTCCACTGAGCGTCAGA
CCCCGTAGAAAAGATCAAAGGATCTTCTTGAGATCCTTTTTTTCTGCGCGTAATCTGCTGCTTGCAAACA
AAAAAACCACCGCTACCAGCGGTGGTTTGTTTGCCGGATCAAGAGCTACCAACTCTTTTTCCGAAGGTAA
CTGGCTTCAGCAGAGCGCAGATACCAAATACTGTCCTTCTAGTGTAGCCGTAGTTAGGCCACCACTTCAA
GAACTCTGTAGCACCGCCTACATACCTCGCTCTGCTAATCCTGTTACCAGTGGCTGCTGCCAGTGGCGAT
AAGTCGTGTCTTACCGGGTTGGACTCAAGACGATAGTTACCGGATAAGGCGCAGCGGTCGGGCTGAACGG
GGGGTTCGTGCACACAGCCCAGCTTGGAGCGAACGACCTACACCGAACTGAGATACCTACAGCGTGAGCA
TTGAGAAAGCGCCACGCTTCCCGAAGGGAGAAAGGCGGACAGGTATCCGGTAAGCGGCAGGGTCGGAACA
GGAGAGCGCACGAGGGAGCTTCCAGGGGGAAACGCCTGGTATCTTTATAGTCCTGTCGGGTTTCGCCACC
TCTGACTTGAGCGTCGATTTTTGTGATGCTCGTCAGGGGGGCGGAGCCTATGGAAAAACGCCAGCAACGC
GGCCTTTTTACGGTTCCTGGCCTTTTGCTGGCCTTTTGCTCACATGTTCTTTCCTGCGTTATCCCCTGAT
TCTGTGGATAACCGTATTACCGCCTTTGAGTGAGCTGATACCGCTCGCCGCAGCCGAACGACCGAGCGCA
ACGCGTGCGGCCGCGGTACCCGGGGATCCTCTAGAGTCGACCACCAAGGGCACCATCTCTGCTTGGGCCA
CCCCGTTGGCCGCAGCCAGCTCGCTGAGAGCCGTGAACGACAGGGCGAACGCCAGCCCGCCGACGGCGAG
GGTTCCGACCGCTGCAACTCCCGGTGCAACCTTGTCCCGGTCTATTCTCTTCACTGCACCAGCTCCAATC
TGGTGTGAATGCCCCTCGTCTGTTCGCGCAGGCGGGGGGCTCTATTCGTTTGTCAGCATCGAAAGTAGCC
AGATCAGGGATGCGTTGCAACCGCGTATGCCCAGGTCAGAAGAGTCGCACAAGAGTTGCAGACCCCTGGA
AAGAAAAATGGCCAGAGGGCGAAAACACCCTCTGACCAGCGGAGCGGGCGACGGGAATCGAACCCGCGTA
GCTAGTTTGGAAGAATGGGTGTCTGCCGACCACATATGGGCCGGTCAAGATAGGTTTTTACCCCCTCTCG
GCTGCATCCTCTAAGTGGAAAGAAATTGCAGGTCGTAGAAGCGCGTTGAAGCCTGAGAGTTGCACAGGAG
TTGCAACCCGGTAGCCTTGTTCACGACGAGAGGAGACCTAGTTGGCACGTCGCGGATGGGGATCGCTGAA
GACTCAGCGCAGCGGGAGGATCCAAGCCTCATACGTCAACCCGCAGGACGGTGTGAGGTACTACGCGCTG
CAGACCTACGACAACAAGATGGACGCCGAAGCCTGGCTCGCGGGCGAGAAGCGGCTCATCGAGATGGAGA
CCTGGACCCCTCCACAGGACCGGGCGAAGAAGGCAGCCGCCAGCGCCATCACGCTGGAGGAGTACACCCG
GAAGTGGCTCGTGGAGCGCGACCTCGCAGACGGCACCAGGGATCTGTACAGCGGGCACGCGGAGCGCCGC
ATCTACCCGGTGCTAGGTGAAGTGGCGGTCACAGAGATGACGCCAGCTCTGGTGCGTGCGTGGTGGGCCG
GGATGGGTAGGAAGCACCCGACTGCCCGCCGGCATGCCTACAACGTCCTCCGGGCGGTGATGAACACAGC
GGTCGAGGACAAGCTGATCGCAGAGAACCCGTGCCGGATCGAGCAGAAGGCAGCCGATGAGCGCGACGTA
GAGGCGCTGACGCCTGAGGAGCTGGACATCGTCGCCGCTGAGATCTTCGAGCACTACCGGATCGCGGCAT
ACATCCTGGCGTGGACGAGCCTCCGGTTCGGAGAGCTGATCGAGCTTCGCCGCAAGGACATCGTGGACGA
CGGCATGACGATGAAGCTCCGGGTGCGCCGTGGCGCTTCCCGCGTGGGGAACAAGATCGTCGTTGGCAAC
GCCAAGACCGTCCGGTCGAAGCGTCCTGTGACGGTTCCGCCTCACGTCGCGGAGATGATCCGAGCGCACA
TGAAGGACCGTACGAAGATGAACAAGGGCCCCGAGGCATTCCTGGTGACCACGACGCAGGGCAACCGGCT
GTCGAAGTCCGCGTTCACCAAGTCGCTGAAGCGTGGCTACGCCAAGATCGGTCGGCCGGAACTCCGCATC
CACGACCTCCGCGCTGTCGGCGCTACGTTCGCCGCTCAGGCAGGTGCGACGACCAAGGAGCTGATGGCCC
GTCTCGGTCACACGACTCCTAGGATGGCGATGAAGTACCAGATGGCGTCTGAGGCCCGCGACGAGGCTAT
CGCTGAGGCGATGTCCAAGCTGGCCAAGACCTCCTGAAACGCAAAAAGCCCCCCTCCCAAGGACACTGAG
TCCTAAAGAGGGGGGTTTCTTGTCAGTACGCGAAGAACCACGCCTGGCCGCGAGCGCCAGCACCGCCGCT
CTGTGCGGAGACCTGGGCACCAGCCCCGCCGCCGCCAGGAGCATTGCCGTTCCCGCCAGAAATCTAGAGG
TGACCACAACGACGCGCCCGCTTTGATCGGGGACGTCTGCGGCCGACCATTTACGGGTCTTGTTGTCGTT
GGCGGTCATGGGCCGAACATACTCACCCGGATCGGAGGGCCGAGGACAAGGTCGAACGAGGGGCATGACC
CGGTGCGGGGCTTCTTGCACTCGGCATAGGCGAGTGCTAAGAATAACGTTGGCACTCGCGACCGGTGAGT
CGTAGGTCGGGACGGTGAGGCCAGGCCCGTCGTCGCAGCGAGTGGCAGCGAGGACAACTTGAGCCGTCCG
TCGCGGGCACTGCGCCCGGCCAGCGTAAGTAGCGGGGTTGCCGTCACCCGGTGACCCCCGGTTTCATCCC
CGATCCGGAGGAAAGAATTCATAATGGTGAGCAAGGGCGAGGAGGTCATCAAAGAGTTCATGCGCTTCAA
GGTGCGCATGGAGGGCTCCATGAACGGCCACGAGTTCGAGATCGAGGGCGAGGGCGAGGGCCGCCCCTAC
GAGGGCACCCAGACCGCCAAGCTGAAGGTGACCAAGGGCGGCCCCCTGCCCTTCGCCTGGGACATCCTGT
CCCCCCAGTTCATGTACGGCTCCAAGGCGTACGTGAAGCACCCCGCCGACATCCCCGATTACAAGAAGCT
GTCCTTCCCCGAGGGCTTCAAGTGGGAGCGCGTGATGAACTTCGAGGACGGCGGTCTGGTGACCGTGACC
CAGGACTCCTCCCTGCAGGACGGCACGCTGATCTACAAGGTGAAGATGCGCGGCACCAACTTCCCCCCCG
ACGGCCCCGTAATGCAGAAGAAGACCATGGGCTGGGAGGCCTCCACCGAGCGCCTGTACCCCCGCGACGG
CGTGCTGAAGGGCGAGATCCACCAGGCCCTGAAGCTGAAGGACGGCGGCCACTACCTGGTGGAGTTCAAG
ACCATCTACATGGCCAAGAAGCCCGTGCAACTGCCCGGCTACTACTACGTGGACACCAAGCTGGACATCA
CCTCCCACAACGAGGACTACACCATCGTGGAACAGTACGAGCGCTCCGAGGGCCGCCACCACCTGTTCCT
GTACGGCATGGACGAGCTGTACAAGTAAAAGCTTATCGATGTCGACGTAGTTAACTAGCGTACGATCGAC
TGCCAGGCATCAAATAAAACGAAAGGCTCAGTCGAAAGACTGGGCCTTTCGTTTTATCTGTTGTTTGTCC
GGCCATCATGGCCGCGGTGATCA
