Features (pLannotate 1.2.2; 10 found; start..end, strand, type, name):
    172..228     +  CDS            GmR (fragment): gentamycin acetyltransferase; aacC1; confers resistance to gentamycin
    235..1026    +  CDS            SmR: aminoglycoside adenylyltransferase (Murphy, 1985); aadA; confers resistance to spectinomycin and streptomycin
   1076..1161    +  rep_origin     ori (fragment): high-copy-number ColE1/pMB1/pBR322/pUC origin of replication
   1194..1306    +  CDS            SmR (fragment): aminoglycoside adenylyltransferase (Murphy, 1985); aadA; confers resistance to spectinomycin and streptomycin
   1356..1944    +  rep_origin     ori: high-copy-number ColE1/pMB1/pBR322/pUC origin of replication
   2112..2140    +  misc_feature   MCS (fragment): pUC18/19 multiple cloning site
   2700..3812    +  CDS            33: VINT_BPML5 - Also known as int. Protein inferred from homology: Swiss-Prot protein existence level 3. Integrase is necessary for integration of the phage into the host genome by site-specific recombination. From Mycobacterium phage L5 (Mycobacteriophage L5).
   3874..3978    -  CDS            32 (fragment): VG32_BPML5 - Protein predicted: Swiss-Prot protein existence level 4. From Mycobacterium phage L5 (Mycobacteriophage L5).
   4359..5060    +  CDS            dTomato: dTomato is a basic (constitutively fluorescent) orange fluorescent protein published in 2004, derived from Discosoma sp.. It is reported to be a somewhat slowly-maturing dimer with low acid sensitivity.
   5116..5162    +  terminator     rrnB T1 terminator: transcription terminator T1 from the E. coli rrnB gene
>Addgene plasmid #140994 | pTdTomato-L5 | addgene full sequence | sequence record 308758 | Addgene NGS Result
GCTGGGGGGGAAAGCCACGTTGTGTCTCAAAATCTCTGATGTTACATTGCACAAGATAAAAATATATCAT
CATGAACAATAAAACTGTCTGCTTACATAAACAGTAATAGGGTACAGTCTATGCCTCGGGCATCCAAGCA
GCAAGCGCGTTACGCCGTGGGTCGATGTTTGATGTTATGGAGCAGCAACGATGTTACGCAGCAGGGCAGT
CGCCCTAAAACAAAGTTAAACATCATGAGGGAAGCGGTGATCGCCGAAGTATCGACTCAACTATCAGAGG
TAGTTGGCGTCATCGAGCGCCATCTCGAACCGACGTTGCTGGCCGTACATTTGTACGGCTCCGCAGTGGA
TGGCGGCCTGAAGCCACACAGTGATATTGATTTGCTGGTTACGGTGACCGTAAGGCTTGATGAAACAACG
CGGCGAGCTTTGATCAACGACCTTTTGGAAACTTCGGCTTCCCCTGGAGAGAGCGAGATTCTCCGCGCTG
TAGAAGTCACCATTGTTGTGCACGACGACATCATTCCGTGGCGTTATCCAGCTAAGCGCGAACTGCAATT
TGGAGAATGGCAGCGCAATGACATTCTTGCAGGTATCTTCGAGCCAGCCACGATCGACATTGATCTGGCT
ATCTTGCTGACAAAAGCAAGAGAACATAGCGTTGCCTTGGTAGGTCCAGCGGCGGAGGAACTCTTTGATC
CGGTTCCTGAACAGGATCTATTTGAGGCGCTAAATGAAACCTTAACGCTATGGAACTCGCCGCCCGACTG
GGCTGGCGATGAGCGAAATGTAGTGCTTACGTTGTCCCGCATTTGGTACAGCGCAGTAACCGGCAAAATC
GCGCCGAAGGATGTCGCTGCCGACTGGGCAATGGAGCGCCTGCCGGCCCAGTATCAGCCCGTCATACTTG
AAGCTAGACAGGCTTATCTTGGACAAGAAGAAGATCGCTTGGCCTCGCGCGCAGATCAGTTGGAAGAATT
TGTCCACTACGTGAAAGGCGAGATCACCAAGGTAGTCGGCAAATAATCCTAGTTCCATGAGCGTCAGACC
CCGTAGAAAAGATCAAAGGATCTTCTTGAGATCCTTTTTTTCTGCGCGTAATCTGCTGCTTGCAAACAAA
AAAACCACCGCTACCAGCGGTGGTTTGTTTGCCGGATCAAGCGTGGCAAAGCAAAAGTTCAAAATCACCA
ACTCTAGACAGGCTTATCTTGGACAAGAAGAAGATCGCTTGGCCTCGCGCGCAGATCAGTTGGAAGAATT
TGTCCACTACGTGAAAGGCGAGATCACCAAGGTAGTCGGCAAATAATCCTAGTTCCATGAGCGTCAGACC
CCGTAGAAAAGATCAAAGGATCTTCTTGAGATCCTTTTTTTCTGCGCGTAATCTGCTGCTTGCAAACAAA
AAAACCACCGCTACCAGCGGTGGTTTGTTTGCCGGATCAAGAGCTACCAACTCTTTTTCCGAAGGTAACT
GGCTTCAGCAGAGCGCAGATACCAAATACTGTCCTTCTAGTGTAGCCGTAGTTAGGCCACCACTTCAAGA
ACTCTGTAGCACCGCCTACATACCTCGCTCTGCTAATCCTGTTACCAGTGGCTGCTGCCAGTGGCGATAA
GTCGTGTCTTACCGGGTTGGACTCAAGACGATAGTTACCGGATAAGGCGCAGCGGTCGGGCTGAACGGGG
GGTTCGTGCACACAGCCCAGCTTGGAGCGAACGACCTACACCGAACTGAGATACCTACAGCGTGAGCTAT
GAGAAAGCGCCACGCTTCCCGAGGGGAGAAAGGCGGACAGGTATCCGGTAAGCGGCAGGGTCGGAACAGG
AGAGCGCACGAGGGAGCTTCCAGGGGGAAACGCCTGGTATCTTTATAGTCCTGTCGGGTTTCGCCACCTC
TGACTTGAGCGTCGATTTTTGTGATGCTCGTCAGGGGGGCGGAGCCTATGGAAAAACGCCAGCAACGCGG
CCTTTTTACGGTTCCTGGCCTTTTGCTGGCCTTTTGCTCACATGTTCTTTCCTGCGTTATCCCCTGATTC
TGTGGATAACCGTATTACCGCCTTTGAGTGAGCTGATACCGCTCGCCGCAGCCGAACGACCGAGCGCAAC
GCGTGCGGCCGCGGTACCCGGGGATCCTCTAGAGTCGACCACCAAGGGCACCATCTCTGCTTGGGCCACC
CCGTTGGCCGCAGCCAGCTCGCTGAGAGCCGTGAACGACAGGGCGAACGCCAGCCCGCCGACGGCGAGGG
TTCCGACCGCTGCAACTCCCGGTGCAACCTTGTCCCGGTCTATTCTCTTCACTGCACCAGCTCCAATCTG
GTGTGAATGCCCCTCGTCTGTTCGCGCAGGCGGGGGGCTCTATTCGTTTGTCAGCATCGAAAGTAGCCAG
ATCAGGGATGCGTTGCAACCGCGTATGCCCAGGTCAGAAGAGTCGCACAAGAGTTGCAGACCCCTGGAAA
GAAAAATGGCCAGAGGGCGAAAACACCCTCTGACCAGCGGAGCGGGCGACGGGAATCGAACCCGCGTAGC
TAGTTTGGAAGAATGGGTGTCTGCCGACCACATATGGGCCGGTCAAGATAGGTTTTTACCCCCTCTCGGC
TGCATCCTCTAAGTGGAAAGAAATTGCAGGTCGTAGAAGCGCGTTGAAGCCTGAGAGTTGCACAGGAGTT
GCAACCCGGTAGCCTTGTTCACGACGAGAGGAGACCTAGTTGGCACGTCGCGGATGGGGATCGCTGAAGA
CTCAGCGCAGCGGGAGGATCCAAGCCTCATACGTCAACCCGCAGGACGGTGTGAGGTACTACGCGCTGCA
GACCTACGACAACAAGATGGACGCCGAAGCCTGGCTCGCGGGCGAGAAGCGGCTCATCGAGATGGAGACC
TGGACCCCTCCACAGGACCGGGCGAAGAAGGCAGCCGCCAGCGCCATCACGCTGGAGGAGTACACCCGGA
AGTGGCTCGTGGAGCGCGACCTCGCAGACGGCACCAGGGATCTGTACAGCGGGCACGCGGAGCGCCGCAT
CTACCCGGTGCTAGGTGAAGTGGCGGTCACAGAGATGACGCCAGCTCTGGTGCGTGCGTGGTGGGCCGGG
ATGGGTAGGAAGCACCCGACTGCCCGCCGGCATGCCTACAACGTCCTCCGGGCGGTGATGAACACAGCGG
TCGAGGACAAGCTGATCGCAGAGAACCCGTGCCGGATCGAGCAGAAGGCAGCCGATGAGCGCGACGTAGA
GGCGCTGACGCCTGAGGAGCTGGACATCGTCGCCGCTGAGATCTTCGAGCACTACCGGATCGCGGCATAC
ATCCTGGCGTGGACGAGCCTCCGGTTCGGAGAGCTGATCGAGCTTCGCCGCAAGGACATCGTGGACGACG
GCATGACGATGAAGCTCCGGGTGCGCCGTGGCGCTTCCCGCGTGGGGAACAAGATCGTCGTTGGCAACGC
CAAGACCGTCCGGTCGAAGCGTCCTGTGACGGTTCCGCCTCACGTCGCGGAGATGATCCGAGCGCACATG
AAGGACCGTACGAAGATGAACAAGGGCCCCGAGGCATTCCTGGTGACCACGACGCAGGGCAACCGGCTGT
CGAAGTCCGCGTTCACCAAGTCGCTGAAGCGTGGCTACGCCAAGATCGGTCGGCCGGAACTCCGCATCCA
CGACCTCCGCGCTGTCGGCGCTACGTTCGCCGCTCAGGCAGGTGCGACGACCAAGGAGCTGATGGCCCGT
CTCGGTCACACGACTCCTAGGATGGCGATGAAGTACCAGATGGCGTCTGAGGCCCGCGACGAGGCTATCG
CTGAGGCGATGTCCAAGCTGGCCAAGACCTCCTGAAACGCAAAAAGCCCCCCTCCCAAGGACACTGAGTC
CTAAAGAGGGGGGTTTCTTGTCAGTACGCGAAGAACCACGCCTGGCCGCGAGCGCCAGCACCGCCGCTCT
GTGCGGAGACCTGGGCACCAGCCCCGCCGCCGCCAGGAGCATTGCCGTTCCCGCCAGAAATCTAGACGGT
GACCACAACGCGCCCGCTTTGATCGGGGACGTCTGCGGCCGACCATTTACGGGTCTTGTTGTCGTTGGCG
GTCATGGGCCGAACATACTCACCCGGATCGGAGGGCCGAGGACAAGGTCGAACGAGGGGCATGACCCGGT
GCGGGGCTTCTTGCACTCGGCATAGGCGAGTGCTAAGAATAACGTTGGCACTCGCGACCGGTGAGTGCTA
GGTCGGGACGGTGAGGCCAGGCCCGTCGTCGCAGCGAGTGGCAGCGAGGACAACTTGAGCCGTCCGTCGC
GGGCACTGCGCCCGGCCAGCGTAAGTAGCGGGGTTGCCGTCACCCGGTGACCCCCGTTTCATCCCCGATC
CGGAGGAAAGAATTCATAATGGTGAGCAAGGGCGAGGAGGTCATCAAAGAGTTCATGCGCTTCAAGGTGC
GCATGGAGGGCTCCATGAACGGCCACGAGTTCGAGATCGAGGGCGAGGGCGAGGGCCGCCCCTACGAGGG
CACCCAGACCGCCAAGCTGAAGGTGACCAAGGGCGGCCCCCTGCCCTTCGCCTGGGACATCCTGTCCCCC
CAGTTCATGTACGGCTCCAAGGCGTACGTGAAGCACCCCGCCGACATCCCCGATTACAAGAAGCTGTCCT
TCCCCGAGGGCTTCAAGTGGGAGCGCGTGATGAACTTCGAGGACGGCGGTCTGGTGACCGTGACCCAGGA
CTCCTCCCTGCAGGACGGCACGCTGATCTACAAGGTGAAGATGCGCGGCACCAACTTCCCCCCCGACGGC
CCCGTAATGCAGAAGAAGACCATGGGCTGGGAGGCCTCCACCGAGCGCCTGTACCCCCGCGACGGCGTGC
TGAAGGGCGAGATCCACCAGGCCCTGAAGCTGAAGGACGGCGGCCACTACCTGGTGGAGTTCAAGACCAT
CTACATGGCCAAGAAGCCCGTGCAACTGCCCGGCTACTACTACGTGGACACCAAGCTGGACATCACCTCC
CACAACGAGGACTACACCATCGTGGAACAGTACGAGCGCTCCGAGGGCCGCCACCACCTGTTCCTGTACG
GCATGGACGAGCTGTACAAGTAAAAGCTTATCGATGTCGACGTAGTTAACTAGCGTACGATCGACTGCCA
GGCATCAAATAAAACGAAAGGCTCAGTCGAAAGACTGGGCCTTTCGTTTTATGCCATCATGGCCGCGGTA
ATCA
